Addgene plasmid #187336: pJT260 Lenti pEF-dCas9-3XFLAG-VPR-T2A-tagBFP-P2A-Blast
Purpose: dCas9 effector fusion for manipulating transcription
Depositing lab: Michael Bassik & Lacra Bintu. Depositing organization: Stanford University. Publication: Development of compact transcriptional effectors using high-throughput measurements in diverse contexts. Tycko J, Van MV, Aradhana, DelRosso N, Ye H, Yao D, Valbuena R, Vaughan-Jackson A, Xu X, Ludwig C, Spees K, Liu K, Gu M, Khare V, Mukund AX, Suzuki PH, Arana S, Zhang C, Du PP, Ornstein TS, Hess GT, Kamber RA, Qi LS, Khalil AS, Bintu L, Bassik MC. Nat Biotechnol. 2024 Nov 1. doi: 10.1038/s41587-024-02442-6. PubMed 39487265.
Backbone
  Vector backbone: pJT216
  Vector type: Mammalian Expression, Lentiviral, CRISPR
  Selectable markers: Blasticidin ; BFP
Growth in bacteria
  Bacterial resistance: Ampicillin, 100 μg/mL
  Growth temperature: 37°C
  Growth strain: NEB Stable
  Copy number: High Copy
Gene/Insert
  Gene/Insert name: dCas9-3XFLAG-VPR-T2A-tagBFP-P2A-Blast
  Species: H. sapiens (human)
  Promoter: pEF1a
  Tag / fusion protein: 3XFLAG (C terminal on insert)
  Cloning method: Restriction Enzyme; 5′ cloning site unknown (unknown if destroyed)
Terms and licenses: Academic/Nonprofit Terms; Industry Terms: Not Available to Industry
Depositor comments: Please visit https://www.biorxiv.org/content/10.1101/2023.05.12.540558v1 for bioRxiv preprint.
How to cite: pJT260 Lenti pEF-dCas9-3XFLAG-VPR-T2A-tagBFP-P2A-Blast was a gift from Michael Bassik & Lacra Bintu (Addgene plasmid # 187336 ; http://n2t.net/addgene:187336 ; RRID:Addgene_187336)
