[The description below was written by a language model from this plasmid's Addgene catalogue record and pLannotate feature annotations shown in this document.]
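Description:
pJT260 Lenti pEF-dCas9-3XFLAG-VPR-T2A-tagBFP-P2A-Blast is a roughly 16.4 kb lentiviral transfer plasmid, built on the pJT216 backbone, for stable expression of a CRISPR activation effector in mammalian cells. It is maintained in E. coli through a high-copy ColE1/pUC-type origin with ampicillin resistance. The backbone outside the viral region also carries an f1 origin and an SV40/EM7-driven bleomycin/Zeocin resistance cassette. The viral portion has a third-generation-style layout. A CMV enhancer/promoter drives a truncated HIV-1 5' LTR, followed by the Ψ packaging signal with a gag fragment, the Rev response element and the cPPT/CTS. At the downstream end are a WPRE, a second truncated LTR and a bGH polyadenylation signal. Together these elements allow the genomic RNA to be produced, packaged when helper functions are supplied in trans, and integrated into target cells.

The payload is a single open reading frame driven by the EF-1α promoter. A nucleoplasmin nuclear localization signal precedes catalytically dead S. pyogenes Cas9, which binds DNA under guide RNA direction without cutting. It is followed by a 3xFLAG epitope for detection and the VPR tripartite activator. The annotation detects VPR's p65 (RELA) and Epstein-Barr virus Rta activation domains, but does not separately call the VP64 component implied by the name. Downstream, according to the construct name, T2A and P2A self-cleaving peptides separate mTagBFP2 and blasticidin S deaminase. Transduced cells can therefore be tracked or sorted by blue fluorescence and selected with blasticidin. No guide RNA cassette is annotated, so a guide would have to be delivered separately. The stated purpose is a dCas9 effector fusion for manipulating transcription, here by recruiting a strong activator to targeted promoters.
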