Features (pLannotate 1.2.2; 37 found; start..end, strand, type, name):
     38..90      -  misc_feature   bom (fragment): basis of mobility region from pBR322
    245..624     +  enhancer       CMV enhancer: human cytomegalovirus immediate early enhancer
    625..824     +  promoter       CMV promoter: human cytomegalovirus (CMV) immediate early promoter
    842..1022    +  LTR            5' LTR (truncated): truncated 5' long terminal repeat (LTR) from HIV-1
   1069..1194    +  misc_feature   HIV-1 Ψ: packaging signal of human immunodeficiency virus type 1
   1178..1541    +  CDS            HIV-1 gag (fragment): gag protein from human immunodeficiency virus 1; gag
   1687..1920    +  misc_feature   RRE: The Rev response element (RRE) of HIV-1 allows for Rev-dependent mRNA export from the nucleus to the cytoplasm.
   2297..2397    +  CDS            Rev (fragment): human immunodeficiency virus 1 (HIV-1) Rev protein; rev; enhances nuclear export of unspliced and incompletely spliced viral mRNAs
   2447..2564    +  misc_feature   cPPT/CTS: central polypurine tract and central termination sequence of HIV-1
   2621..2687    +  CDS            small t antigen (fragment): SV40 (simian virus 40) small t antigen
   2694..3872    +  promoter       EF-1α promoter: strong constitutive promoter for human elongation factor EF-1α
   3888..3935    +  CDS            nucleoplasmin NLS: bipartite nuclear localization signal from nucleoplasmin
   3935..8036    +  CDS            dCas9 (fragment): catalytically dead mutant of the Cas9 endonuclease from the Streptococcus pyogenes Type II CRISPR/Cas system RNA-guided DNA-binding protein that lacks endonuclease activity due to the D10A mutation in the RuvC catalytic domain and the N863A mutation in the HNH catalytic domain
   8127..8192    +  CDS            3xFLAG: three tandem FLAG® epitope tags, followed by an enterokinase cleavage site
   8415..9194    +  CDS            RELA (fragment): TF65_HUMAN - Also known as NFKB3. Experimental evidence at protein level: Swiss-Prot protein existence level 1. NF-kappa-B is a pleiotropic transcription factor present in almost all cell types and is the endpoint of a series of signal transduction events that are initiated by a vast array of stimuli related to many biological processes such as inflammation, immunity, differentiation, cell growth, tumorigenesis and apoptosis. NF-kappa-B is a homo- or heterodimeric complex formed by the Rel-like domain- containing proteins RELA/p65, RELB, NFKB1/p105, NFKB1/p50, REL and NFKB2/p52. The heterodime
   9213..9782    +  CDS            Rta AD: transcriptional activation domain from the human herpesvirus 4 (Epstein-Barr virus) replication and transcription activator Rta/BRLF1 (Hardwick et al., 1992; Chavez et al., 2015)
   9846..10556   +  CDS            mTagBFP2: mTagBFP2 is a basic (constitutively fluorescent) blue fluorescent protein published in 2011, derived from Entacmaea quadricolor. It is reported to be a very rapidly-maturing monomer with very low acid sensitivity.
  10629..11027   +  CDS            BSD: blasticidin S deaminase; Aspergillus terreus BSD; confers resistance to blasticidin
  11028..11049   +  misc_feature   MCS (fragment): pBluescript multiple cloning site
  11052..11640   +  misc_feature   WPRE: woodchuck hepatitis virus posttranscriptional regulatory element
  11577..12158   +  CDS            nef (fragment): NEF_HV1H2 - Experimental evidence at protein level: Swiss-Prot protein existence level 1. Extracellular Nef protein targets CD4(+) T-lymphocytes for apoptosis by interacting with CXCR4 surface receptors. From Human immunodeficiency virus type 1 group M subtype B (isolate HXB2) (HIV-1).
  12165..12345   +  LTR            5' LTR (truncated): truncated 5' long terminal repeat (LTR) from HIV-1
  12377..12601   +  polyA_signal   bGH poly(A) signal: bovine growth hormone polyadenylation signal
  12605..12626   +  promoter       SV40 promoter (fragment): SV40 enhancer and early promoter
  12647..13075   +  rep_origin     f1 ori (sequence partly withheld): f1 bacteriophage origin of replication; arrow indicates direction of (+) strand synthesis
  13089..13418   +  promoter       SV40 promoter: SV40 enhancer and early promoter
  13466..13513   +  promoter       EM7 promoter: synthetic bacterial promoter&nbsp
  13532..13906   +  CDS            BleoR: antibiotic-binding protein; Sh ble from Streptoalloteichus hindustanus; confers resistance to bleomycin, phleomycin, and Zeocin™
  13916..14041   +  CDS            ble (fragment): BLE_KLEPN - Experimental evidence at protein level: Swiss-Prot protein existence level 1. Binding protein with a strong affinity to the bleomycin family of antibiotics. Binds to CL990; an antimitotic-antibiotic compound. From Klebsiella pneumoniae.
  14036..14157   +  polyA_signal   SV40 poly(A) signal: SV40 polyadenylation signal
  14228..14250   -  protein_bind   lac operator (fragment): The lac repressor binds to the lac operator to inhibit transcription in E. coli. This inhibition can be relieved by adding lactose or isopropyl-β-D-thiogalactopyranoside (IPTG). lac repressor encoded by lacI
  14254..14284   -  promoter       lac promoter: promoter for the E. coli lac operon
  14299..14320   -  protein_bind   CAP binding site: CAP binding activates transcription in the presence of cAMP. E. coli catabolite activator protein
  14333..14425   -  CDS            lacI (fragment): lac repressor; lacI; The lac repressor binds to the lac operator to inhibit transcription in E. coli. This inhibition can be relieved by adding lactose or isopropyl-β-D-thiogalactopyranoside (IPTG).
  14608..15196   -  rep_origin     ori: high-copy-number ColE1/pMB1/pBR322/pUC origin of replication
  15367..16227   -  CDS            AmpR: β-lactamase; bla; confers resistance to ampicillin, carbenicillin, and related antibiotics
  16228..16332   -  promoter       AmpR promoter: bla
>Addgene plasmid #187336 | pJT260 Lenti pEF-dCas9-3XFLAG-VPR-T2A-tagBFP-P2A-Blast | addgene full sequence | sequence record 373288 | Addgene NGS Result
ACCTGACGTCGACGGATCGGGAGATCTCCCGATCCCCTATGGTGCACTCTCAGTACAATCTGCTCTGATG
CCGCATAGTTAAGCCAGTATCTGCTCCCTGCTTGTGTGTTGGAGGTCGCTGAGTAGTGCGCGAGCAAAAT
TTAAGCTACAACAAGGCAAGGCTTGACCGACAATTGCATGAAGAATCTGCTTAGGGTTAGGCGTTTTGCG
CTGCTTCGCGATGTACGGGCCAGATATACGCGTTGACATTGATTATTGACTAGTTATTAATAGTAATCAA
TTACGGGGTCATTAGTTCATAGCCCATATATGGAGTTCCGCGTTACATAACTTACGGTAAATGGCCCGCC
TGGCTGACCGCCCAACGACCCCCGCCCATTGACGTCAATAATGACGTATGTTCCCATAGTAACGCCAATA
GGGACTTTCCATTGACGTCAATGGGTGGAGTATTTACGGTAAACTGCCCACTTGGCAGTACATCAAGTGT
ATCATATGCCAAGTACGCCCCCTATTGACGTCAATGACGGTAAATGGCCCGCCTGGCATTATGCCCAGTA
CATGACCTTATGGGACTTTCCTACTTGGCAGTACATCTACGTATTAGTCATCGCTATTACCATGGTGATG
CGGTTTTGGCAGTACATCAATGGGCGTGGATAGCGGTTTGACTCACGGGGATTTCCAAGTCTCCACCCCA
TTGACGTCAATGGGAGTTTGTTTTGGCACCAAAATCAACGGGACTTTCCAAAATGTCGTAACAACTCCGC
CCCATTGACGCAAATGGGCGGTAGGCGTGTACGGTGGGAGGTCTATATAAGCAGCGCGTTTTGCCTGTAC
TGGGTCTCTCTGGTTAGACCAGATCTGAGCCTGGGAGCTCTCTGGCTAACTAGGGAACCCACTGCTTAAG
CCTCAATAAAGCTTGCCTTGAGTGCTTCAAGTAGTGTGTGCCCGTCTGTTGTGTGACTCTGGTAACTAGA
GATCCCTCAGACCCTTTTAGTCAGTGTGGAAAATCTCTAGCAGTGGCGCCCGAACAGGGACTTGAAAGCG
AAAGGGAAACCAGAGGAGCTCTCTCGACGCAGGACTCGGCTTGCTGAAGCGCGCACGGCAAGAGGCGAGG
GGCGGCGACTGGTGAGTACGCCAAAAATTTTGACTAGCGGAGGCTAGAAGGAGAGAGATGGGTGCGAGAG
CGTCAGTATTAAGCGGGGGAGAATTAGATCGCGATGGGAAAAAATTCGGTTAAGGCCAGGGGGAAAGAAA
AAATATAAATTAAAACATATAGTATGGGCAAGCAGGGAGCTAGAACGATTCGCAGTTAATCCTGGCCTGT
TAGAAACATCAGAAGGCTGTAGACAAATACTGGGACAGCTACAACCATCCCTTCAGACAGGATCAGAAGA
ACTTAGATCATTATATAATACAGTAGCAACCCTCTATTGTGTGCATCAAAGGATAGAGATAAAAGACACC
AAGGAAGCTTTAGACAAGATAGAGGAAGAGCAAAACAAAAGTAAGACCACCGCACAGCAAGCGGCCGCTG
ATCTTCAGACCTGGAGGAGGAGATATGAGGGACAATTGGAGAAGTGAATTATATAAATATAAAGTAGTAA
AAATTGAACCATTAGGAGTAGCACCCACCAAGGCAAAGAGAAGAGTGGTGCAGAGAGAAAAAAGAGCAGT
GGGAATAGGAGCTTTGTTCCTTGGGTTCTTGGGAGCAGCAGGAAGCACTATGGGCGCAGCGTCAATGACG
CTGACGGTACAGGCCAGACAATTATTGTCTGGTATAGTGCAGCAGCAGAACAATTTGCTGAGGGCTATTG
AGGCGCAACAGCATCTGTTGCAACTCACAGTCTGGGGCATCAAGCAGCTCCAGGCAAGAATCCTGGCTGT
GGAAAGATACCTAAAGGATCAACAGCTCCTGGGGATTTGGGGTTGCTCTGGAAAACTCATTTGCACCACT
GCTGTGCCTTGGAATGCTAGTTGGAGTAATAAATCTCTGGAACAGATTTGGAATCACACGACCTGGATGG
AGTGGGACAGAGAAATTAACAATTACACAAGCTTAATACACTCCTTAATTGAAGAATCGCAAAACCAGCA
AGAAAAGAATGAACAAGAATTATTGGAATTAGATAAATGGGCAAGTTTGTGGAATTGGTTTAACATAACA
AATTGGCTGTGGTATATAAAATTATTCATAATGATAGTAGGAGGCTTGGTAGGTTTAAGAATAGTTTTTG
CTGTACTTTCTATAGTGAATAGAGTTAGGCAGGGATATTCACCATTATCGTTTCAGACCCACCTCCCAAC
CCCGAGGGGACCCGACAGGCCCGAAGGAATAGAAGAAGAAGGTGGAGAGAGAGACAGAGACAGATCCATT
CGATTAGTGAACGGATCGGCACTGCGTGCGCCAATTCTGCAGACAAATGGCAGTATTCATCCACAATTTT
AAAAGAAAAGGGGGGATTGGGGGGTACAGTGCAGGGGAAAGAATAGTAGACATAATAGCAACAGACATAC
AAACTAAAGAATTACAAAAACAAATTACAAAAATTCAAAATTTTCGGGTTTATTACAGGGACAGCAGAGA
TCCAGTTTGGTTAATTAGCTAGCTGCAAAGATGGATAAAGTTTTAAACAGAGAGGAATCTTTGCAGCTAA
TGGACCTTCTAGGTCTTGAAAGGAGTGGGAATTGGCTCCGGTGCCCGTCAGTGGGCAGAGCGCACATCGC
CCACAGTCCCCGAGAAGTTGGGGGGAGGGGTCGGCAATTGAACCGGTGCCTAGAGAAGGTGGCGCGGGGT
AAACTGGGAAAGTGATGTCGTGTACTGGCTCCGCCTTTTTCCCGAGGGTGGGGGAGAACCGTATATAAGT
GCAGTAGTCGCCGTGAACGTTCTTTTTCGCAACGGGTTTGCCGCCAGAACACAGGTAAGTGCCGTGTGTG
GTTCCCGCGGGCCTGGCCTCTTTACGGGTTATGGCCCTTGCGTGCCTTGAATTACTTCCACCTGGCTGCA
GTACGTGATTCTTGATCCCGAGCTTCGGGTTGGAAGTGGGTGGGAGAGTTCGAGGCCTTGCGCTTAAGGA
GCCCCTTCGCCTCGTGCTTGAGTTGAGGCCTGGCCTGGGCGCTGGGGCCGCCGCGTGCGAATCTGGTGGC
ACCTTCGCGCCTGTCTCGCTGCTTTCGATAAGTCTCTAGCCATTTAAAATTTTTGATGACCTGCTGCGAC
GCTTTTTTTCTGGCAAGATAGTCTTGTAAATGCGGGCCAAGATCTGCACACTGGTATTTCGGTTTTTGGG
GCCGCGGGCGGCGACGGGGCCCGTGCGTCCCAGCGCACATGTTCGGCGAGGCGGGGCCTGCGAGCGCGGC
CACCGAGAATCGGACGGGGGTAGTCTCAAGCTGGCCGGCCTGCTCTGGTGCCTGGCCTCGCGCCGCCGTG
TATCGCCCCGCCCTGGGCGGCAAGGCTGGCCCGGTCGGCACCAGTTGCGTGAGCGGAAAGATGGCCGCTT
CCCGGCCCTGCTGCAGGGAGCTCAAAATGGAGGACGCGGCGCTCGGGAGAGCGGGCGGGTGAGTCACCCA
CACAAAGGAAAAGGGCCTTTCCGTCCTCAGCCGTCGCTTCATGTGACTCCACGGAGTACCGGGCGCCGTC
CAGGCACCTCGATTAGTTCTCGAGCTTTTGGAGTACGTCGTCTTTAGGTTGGGGGGAGGGGTTTTATGCG
ATGGAGTTTCCCCACACTGAGTGGGTGGAGACTGAAGTTAGGCCAGCTTGGCACTTGATGTAATTCTCCT
TGGAATTTGCCCTTTTTGAGTTTGGATCTTGGTTCATTCTCAAGCCTCAGACAGTGGTTCAAAGTTTTTT
TCTTCCATTTCAGGTGTCGTGACGTACGGCCACCATGAAAAGGCCGGCGGCCACGAAAAAGGCCGGCCAG
GCAAAAAAGAAAAAGGACAAGAAGTACAGCATCGGCCTGGCCATCGGCACCAACTCTGTGGGCTGGGCCG
TGATCACCGACGAGTACAAGGTGCCCAGCAAGAAATTCAAGGTGCTGGGCAACACCGACCGGCACAGCAT
CAAGAAGAACCTGATCGGAGCCCTGCTGTTCGACAGCGGCGAAACAGCCGAGGCCACCCGGCTGAAGAGA
ACCGCCAGAAGAAGATACACCAGACGGAAGAACCGGATCTGCTATCTGCAAGAGATCTTCAGCAACGAGA
TGGCCAAGGTGGACGACAGCTTCTTCCACAGACTGGAAGAGTCCTTCCTGGTGGAAGAGGATAAGAAGCA
CGAGCGGCACCCCATCTTCGGCAACATCGTGGACGAGGTGGCCTACCACGAGAAGTACCCCACCATCTAC
CACCTGAGAAAGAAACTGGTGGACAGCACCGACAAGGCCGACCTGCGGCTGATCTATCTGGCCCTGGCCC
ACATGATCAAGTTCCGGGGCCACTTCCTGATCGAGGGCGACCTGAACCCCGACAACAGCGACGTGGACAA
GCTGTTCATCCAGCTGGTGCAGACCTACAACCAGCTGTTCGAGGAAAACCCCATCAACGCCAGCGGCGTG
GACGCCAAGGCCATCCTGTCTGCCAGACTGAGCAAGAGCAGACGGCTGGAAAATCTGATCGCCCAGCTGC
CCGGCGAGAAGAAGAATGGCCTGTTCGGCAACCTGATTGCCCTGAGCCTGGGCCTGACCCCCAACTTCAA
GAGCAACTTCGACCTGGCCGAGGATGCCAAACTGCAGCTGAGCAAGGACACCTACGACGACGACCTGGAC
AACCTGCTGGCCCAGATCGGCGACCAGTACGCCGACCTGTTTCTGGCCGCCAAGAACCTGTCCGACGCCA
TCCTGCTGAGCGACATCCTGAGAGTGAACACCGAGATCACCAAGGCCCCCCTGAGCGCCTCTATGATCAA
GAGATACGACGAGCACCACCAGGACCTGACCCTGCTGAAAGCTCTCGTGCGGCAGCAGCTGCCTGAGAAG
TACAAAGAGATTTTCTTCGACCAGAGCAAGAACGGCTACGCCGGCTACATTGACGGCGGAGCCAGCCAGG
AAGAGTTCTACAAGTTCATCAAGCCCATCCTGGAAAAGATGGACGGCACCGAGGAACTGCTCGTGAAGCT
GAACAGAGAGGACCTGCTGCGGAAGCAGCGGACCTTCGACAACGGCAGCATCCCCCACCAGATCCACCTG
GGAGAGCTGCACGCCATTCTGCGGCGGCAGGAAGATTTTTACCCATTCCTGAAGGACAACCGGGAAAAGA
TCGAGAAGATCCTGACCTTCCGCATCCCCTACTACGTGGGCCCTCTGGCCAGGGGAAACAGCAGATTCGC
CTGGATGACCAGAAAGAGCGAGGAAACCATCACCCCCTGGAACTTCGAGGAAGTGGTGGACAAGGGCGCT
TCCGCCCAGAGCTTCATCGAGCGGATGACCAACTTCGATAAGAACCTGCCCAACGAGAAGGTGCTGCCCA
AGCACAGCCTGCTGTACGAGTACTTCACCGTGTATAACGAGCTGACCAAAGTGAAATACGTGACCGAGGG
AATGAGAAAGCCCGCCTTCCTGAGCGGCGAGCAGAAAAAGGCCATCGTGGACCTGCTGTTCAAGACCAAC
CGGAAAGTGACCGTGAAGCAGCTGAAAGAGGACTACTTCAAGAAAATCGAGTGCTTCGACTCCGTGGAAA
TCTCCGGCGTGGAAGATCGGTTCAACGCCTCCCTGGGCACATACCACGATCTGCTGAAAATTATCAAGGA
CAAGGACTTCCTGGACAATGAGGAAAACGAGGACATTCTGGAAGATATCGTGCTGACCCTGACACTGTTT
GAGGACAGAGAGATGATCGAGGAACGGCTGAAAACCTATGCCCACCTGTTCGACGACAAAGTGATGAAGC
AGCTGAAGCGGCGGAGATACACCGGCTGGGGCAGGCTGAGCCGGAAGCTGATCAACGGCATCCGGGACAA
GCAGTCCGGCAAGACAATCCTGGATTTCCTGAAGTCCGACGGCTTCGCCAACAGAAACTTCATGCAGCTG
ATCCACGACGACAGCCTGACCTTTAAAGAGGACATCCAGAAAGCCCAGGTGTCCGGCCAGGGCGATAGCC
TGCACGAGCACATTGCCAATCTGGCCGGCAGCCCCGCCATTAAGAAGGGCATCCTGCAGACAGTGAAGGT
GGTGGACGAGCTCGTGAAAGTGATGGGCCGGCACAAGCCCGAGAACATCGTGATCGAAATGGCCAGAGAG
AACCAGACCACCCAGAAGGGACAGAAGAACAGCCGCGAGAGAATGAAGCGGATCGAAGAGGGCATCAAAG
AGCTGGGCAGCCAGATCCTGAAAGAACACCCCGTGGAAAACACCCAGCTGCAGAACGAGAAGCTGTACCT
GTACTACCTGCAGAATGGGCGGGATATGTACGTGGACCAGGAACTGGACATCAACCGGCTGTCCGACTAC
GATGTGGACCACATCGTGCCTCAGAGCTTTCTGAAGGACGACTCCATCGACAACAAGGTGCTGACCAGAA
GCGACAAGGCCCGGGGCAAGAGCGACAACGTGCCCTCCGAAGAGGTCGTGAAGAAGATGAAGAACTACTG
GCGGCAGCTGCTGAACGCCAAGCTGATTACCCAGAGAAAGTTCGACAATCTGACCAAGGCCGAGAGAGGC
GGCCTGAGCGAACTGGATAAGGCCGGCTTCATCAAGAGACAGCTGGTGGAAACCCGGCAGATCACAAAGC
ACGTGGCACAGATCCTGGACTCCCGGATGAACACTAAGTACGACGAGAATGACAAGCTGATCCGGGAAGT
GAAAGTGATCACCCTGAAGTCCAAGCTGGTGTCCGATTTCCGGAAGGATTTCCAGTTTTACAAAGTGCGC
GAGATCAACAACTACCACCACGCCCACGACGCCTACCTGAACGCCGTCGTGGGAACCGCCCTGATCAAAA
AGTACCCTAAGCTGGAAAGCGAGTTCGTGTACGGCGACTACAAGGTGTACGACGTGCGGAAGATGATCGC
CAAGAGCGAGCAGGAAATCGGCAAGGCTACCGCCAAGTACTTCTTCTACAGCAACATCATGAACTTTTTC
AAGACCGAGATTACCCTGGCCAACGGCGAGATCCGGAAGCGGCCTCTGATCGAGACAAACGGCGAAACCG
GGGAGATCGTGTGGGATAAGGGCCGGGATTTTGCCACCGTGCGGAAAGTGCTGAGCATGCCCCAAGTGAA
TATCGTGAAAAAGACCGAGGTGCAGACAGGCGGCTTCAGCAAAGAGTCTATCCTGCCCAAGAGGAACAGC
GATAAGCTGATCGCCAGAAAGAAGGACTGGGACCCTAAGAAGTACGGCGGCTTCGACAGCCCCACCGTGG
CCTATTCTGTGCTGGTGGTGGCCAAAGTGGAAAAGGGCAAGTCCAAGAAACTGAAGAGTGTGAAAGAGCT
GCTGGGGATCACCATCATGGAAAGAAGCAGCTTCGAGAAGAATCCCATCGACTTTCTGGAAGCCAAGGGC
TACAAAGAAGTGAAAAAGGACCTGATCATCAAGCTGCCTAAGTACTCCCTGTTCGAGCTGGAAAACGGCC
GGAAGAGAATGCTGGCCTCTGCCGGCGAACTGCAGAAGGGAAACGAACTGGCCCTGCCCTCCAAATATGT
GAACTTCCTGTACCTGGCCAGCCACTATGAGAAGCTGAAGGGCTCCCCCGAGGATAATGAGCAGAAACAG
CTGTTTGTGGAACAGCACAAGCACTACCTGGACGAGATCATCGAGCAGATCAGCGAGTTCTCCAAGAGAG
TGATCCTGGCCGACGCTAATCTGGACAAAGTGCTGTCCGCCTACAACAAGCACCGGGATAAGCCCATCAG
AGAGCAGGCCGAGAATATCATCCACCTGTTTACCCTGACCAATCTGGGAGCCCCTGCCGCCTTCAAGTAC
TTTGACACCACCATCGACCGGAAGAGGTACACCAGCACCAAAGAGGTGCTGGACGCCACCCTGATCCACC
AGAGCATCACCGGCCTGTACGAGACACGGATCGACCTGTCTCAGCTGGGAGGCGACAGCGCTGGAGGAGG
TGGAAGCGGAGGAGGAGGAAGCGGAGGAGGAGGTAGCGGACCTAAGAAAAAGAGGAAGGTGGCGGCCGCT
GGATCCGACTACAAAGACCATGACGGTGATTATAAAGATCATGACATCGACTACAAGGATGACGATGACA
AGGGTGGATCCGGATCAGGCTCCGACGCATTGGACGATTTTGATCTGGATATGCTGGGAAGTGACGCCCT
CGATGATTTTGACCTTGACATGCTTGGTTCGGATGCCCTTGATGACTTTGACCTCGACATGCTCGGCAGT
GACGCCCTTGATGATTTCGACCTGGACATGCTGATTAACTCTAGAAGTTCCGGATCTCCGAAAAAGAAAC
GCAAAGTTGGTAGCCAGTACCTGCCCGACACCGACGACCGGCACCGGATCGAGGAAAAGCGGAAGCGGAC
CTACGAGACATTCAAGAGCATCATGAAGAAGTCCCCCTTCAGCGGCCCCACCGACCCTAGACCTCCACCT
AGAAGAATCGCCGTGCCCAGCAGATCCAGCGCCAGCGTGCCAAAACCTGCCCCCCAGCCTTACCCCTTCA
CCAGCAGCCTGAGCACCATCAACTACGACGAGTTCCCTACCATGGTGTTCCCCAGCGGCCAGATCTCTCA
GGCCTCTGCTCTGGCTCCAGCCCCTCCTCAGGTGCTGCCTCAGGCTCCTGCTCCTGCACCAGCTCCAGCC
ATGGTGTCTGCACTGGCTCAGGCACCAGCACCCGTGCCTGTGCTGGCTCCTGGACCTCCACAGGCTGTGG
CTCCACCAGCCCCTAAACCTACACAGGCCGGCGAGGGCACACTGTCTGAAGCTCTGCTGCAGCTGCAGTT
CGACGACGAGGATCTGGGAGCCCTGCTGGGAAACAGCACCGATCCTGCCGTGTTCACCGACCTGGCCAGC
GTGGACAACAGCGAGTTCCAGCAGCTGCTGAACCAGGGCATCCCTGTGGCCCCTCACACCACCGAGCCCA
TGCTGATGGAATACCCCGAGGCCATCACCCGGCTCGTGACAGGCGCTCAGAGGCCTCCTGATCCAGCTCC
TGCCCCTCTGGGAGCACCAGGCCTGCCTAATGGACTGCTGTCTGGCGACGAGGACTTCAGCTCTATCGCC
GATATGGATTTCTCAGCCTTGCTGGGCTCTGGCAGCGGCAGCCGGGATTCCAGGGAAGGGATGTTTTTGC
CGAAGCCTGAGGCCGGCTCCGCTATTAGTGACGTGTTTGAGGGCCGCGAGGTGTGCCAGCCAAAACGAAT
CCGGCCATTTCATCCTCCAGGAAGTCCATGGGCCAACCGCCCACTCCCCGCCAGCCTCGCACCAACACCA
ACCGGTCCAGTACATGAGCCAGTCGGGTCACTGACCCCGGCACCAGTCCCTCAGCCACTGGATCCAGCGC
CCGCAGTGACTCCCGAGGCCAGTCACCTGTTGGAGGATCCCGATGAAGAGACGAGCCAGGCTGTCAAAGC
CCTTCGGGAGATGGCCGATACTGTGATTCCCCAGAAGGAAGAGGCTGCAATCTGTGGCCAAATGGACCTT
TCCCATCCGCCCCCAAGGGGCCATCTGGATGAGCTGACAACCACACTTGAGTCCATGACCGAGGATCTGA
ACCTGGACTCACCCCTGACCCCGGAATTGAACGAGATTCTGGATACCTTCCTGAACGACGAGTGCCTCTT
GCATGCCATGCATATCAGCACAGGACTGTCCATCTTCGACACATCTCTGTTTGGATCTGGAGAGGGAAGG
GGAAGCCTCCTAACTTGCGGAGATGTCGAGGAGAATCCTGGCCCAATGGTTAGTAAGGGAGAGGAGTTGA
TAAAAGAGAATATGCACATGAAACTGTATATGGAAGGGACAGTGGACAACCATCACTTCAAGTGCACCTC
TGAGGGAGAAGGAAAGCCATACGAAGGCACCCAGACTATGCGAATTAAGGTCGTGGAGGGAGGGCCTCTC
CCCTTCGCCTTCGATATTCTTGCAACATCTTTCCTCTACGGGAGCAAAACCTTCATCAATCACACACAAG
GCATACCTGACTTTTTTAAGCAGAGTTTTCCAGAGGGCTTTACCTGGGAGCGTGTGACTACATACGAAGA
TGGGGGTGTGCTGACGGCTACACAGGATACTTCACTTCAGGACGGTTGTCTGATCTACAACGTCAAGATC
AGGGGGGTCAATTTCACCTCGAATGGACCAGTAATGCAAAAAAAGACCCTGGGATGGGAAGCTTTTACTG
AAACTCTCTATCCCGCCGACGGCGGCCTCGAAGGCAGAAACGATATGGCTTTGAAGCTGGTTGGCGGGTC
CCATCTAATTGCCAATGCCAAAACCACATATAGGAGCAAAAAGCCTGCAAAGAACCTGAAGATGCCGGGT
GTGTACTATGTTGACTATAGATTAGAGCGGATCAAAGAGGCAAATAACGAAACGTACGTGGAGCAGCACG
AGGTAGCCGTGGCGCGCTACTGCGATTTACCCTCCAAACTGGGCCATAAACTGAACTGTACAGGAAGCGG
AGCTACTAACTTCAGCCTGCTGAAGCAGGCTGGCGACGTGGAAGAAAACCCAGGACCTATGGCCAAGCCT
TTGTCTCAAGAAGAATCCACCCTCATTGAAAGAGCAACGGCTACAATCAACAGCATCCCCATCTCTGAAG
ACTACAGCGTCGCCAGCGCAGCTCTCTCTAGCGACGGCCGCATCTTCACTGGTGTCAATGTATATCATTT
TACTGGGGGACCTTGTGCAGAACTCGTGGTGCTGGGCACTGCTGCTGCTGCGGCAGCTGGCAACCTGACT
TGTATCGTCGCGATCGGAAATGAGAACAGGGGCATCTTGAGCCCCTGCGGACGGTGCCGACAGGTGCTTC
TCGATCTGCATCCTGGGATCAAAGCCATAGTGAAGGACAGTGATGGACAGCCGACGGCAGTTGGGATTCG
TGAATTGCTGCCCTCTGGTTATGTGTGGGAGGGCTAAGAATTCGATATCAAGCTTATCGGTAATCAACCT
CTGGATTACAAAATTTGTGAAAGATTGACTGGTATTCTTAACTATGTTGCTCCTTTTACGCTATGTGGAT
ACGCTGCTTTAATGCCTTTGTATCATGCTATTGCTTCCCGTATGGCTTTCATTTTCTCCTCCTTGTATAA
ATCCTGGTTGCTGTCTCTTTATGAGGAGTTGTGGCCCGTTGTCAGGCAACGTGGCGTGGTGTGCACTGTG
TTTGCTGACGCAACCCCCACTGGTTGGGGCATTGCCACCACCTGTCAGCTCCTTTCCGGGACTTTCGCTT
TCCCCCTCCCTATTGCCACGGCGGAACTCATCGCCGCCTGCCTTGCCCGCTGCTGGACAGGGGCTCGGCT
GTTGGGCACTGACAATTCCGTGGTGTTGTCGGGGAAATCATCGTCCTTTCCTTGGCTGCTCGCCTGTGTT
GCCACCTGGATTCTGCGCGGGACGTCCTTCTGCTACGTCCCTTCGGCCCTCAATCCAGCGGACCTTCCTT
CCCGCGGCCTGCTGCCGGCTCTGCGGCCTCTTCCGCGTCTTCGCCTTCGCCCTCAGACGAGTCGGATCTC
CCTTTGGGCCGCCTCCCCGCATCGATACCGTCGACCTCGAGACCTAGAAAAACATGGAGCAATCACAAGT
AGCAATACAGCAGCTACCAATGCTGATTGTGCCTGGCTAGAAGCACAAGAGGAGGAGGAGGTGGGTTTTC
CAGTCACACCTCAGGTACCTTTAAGACCAATGACTTACAAGGCAGCTGTAGATCTTAGCCACTTTTTAAA
AGAAAAGGGGGGACTGGAAGGGCTAATTCACTCCCAACGAAGACAAGATATCCTTGATCTGTGGATCTAC
CACACACAAGGCTACTTCCCTGATTGGCAGAACTACACACCAGGGCCAGGGATCAGATATCCACTGACCT
TTGGATGGTGCTACAAGCTAGTACCAGTTGAGCAAGAGAAGGTAGAAGAAGCCAATGAAGGAGAGAACAC
CCGCTTGTTACACCCTGTGAGCCTGCATGGGATGGATGACCCGGAGAGAGAAGTATTAGAGTGGAGGTTT
GACAGCCGCCTAGCATTTCATCACATGGCCCGAGAGCTGCATCCGGACTGTACTGGGTCTCTCTGGTTAG
ACCAGATCTGAGCCTGGGAGCTCTCTGGCTAACTAGGGAACCCACTGCTTAAGCCTCAATAAAGCTTGCC
TTGAGTGCTTCAAGTAGTGTGTGCCCGTCTGTTGTGTGACTCTGGTAACTAGAGATCCCTCAGACCCTTT
TAGTCAGTGTGGAAAATCTCTAGCAGGGCCCGTTTAAACCCGCTGATCAGCCTCGACTGTGCCTTCTAGT
TGCCAGCCATCTGTTGTTTGCCCCTCCCCCGTGCCTTCCTTGACCCTGGAAGGTGCCACTCCCACTGTCC
TTTCCTAATAAAATGAGGAAATTGCATCGCATTGTCTGAGTAGGTGTCATTCTATTCTGGGGGGTGGGGT
GGGGCAGGACAGCAAGGGGGAGGATTGGGAAGACAATAGCAGGCATGCTGGGGATGCGGTGGGCTCTATG
GCTTCTGAGGCGGAAAGAACCAGCTGGGGCTCTAGGGGGTATCCCC
[124 nt withheld, positions 12647-12770]
C
[91 nt withheld, positions 12772-12862]
A
[49 nt withheld, positions 12864-12912]
CCTTTGACGTTGGAGTCCACGTTCTTT
[37 nt withheld, positions 12940-12976]
ACCCTATCTCGGTCTATTCTTTTGATTTATAAGGGATTTTGCCGATTTCGGCCTATTGGTTAAAAAATGA
GCTGATTTAACAAAAATTTAACGCGAATTAATTCTGTGGAATGTGTGTCAGTTAGGGTGTGGAAAGTCCC
CAGGCTCCCCAGCAGGCAGAAGTATGCAAAGCATGCATCTCAATTAGTCAGCAACCAGGTGTGGAAAGTC
CCCAGGCTCCCCAGCAGGCAGAAGTATGCAAAGCATGCATCTCAATTAGTCAGCAACCATAGTCCCGCCC
CTAACTCCGCCCATCCCGCCCCTAACTCCGCCCAGTTCCGCCCATTCTCCGCCCCATGGCTGACTAATTT
TTTTTATTTATGCAGAGGCCGAGGCCGCCTCTGCCTCTGAGCTATTCCAGAAGTAGTGAGGAGGCTTTTT
TGGAGGCCTAGGCTTTTGCAAAAAGCTCCCGGGAGCTTGTATATCCATTTTCGGATCTGATCAGCACGTG
TTGACAATTAATCATCGGCATAGTATATCGGCATAGTATAATACGACAAGGTGAGGAACTAAACCATGGC
CAAGTTGACCAGTGCCGTTCCGGTGCTCACCGCGCGCGACGTCGCCGGAGCGGTCGAGTTCTGGACCGAC
CGGCTCGGGTTCTCCCGGGACTTCGTGGAGGACGACTTCGCCGGTGTGGTCCGGGACGACGTGACCCTGT
TCATCAGCGCGGTCCAGGACCAGGTGGTGCCGGACAACACCCTGGCCTGGGTGTGGGTGCGCGGCCTGGA
CGAGCTGTACGCCGAGTGGTCGGAGGTCGTGTCCACGAACTTCCGGGACGCCTCCGGGCCGGCCATGACC
GAGATCGGCGAGCAGCCGTGGGGGCGGGAGTTCGCCCTGCGCGACCCGGCCGGCAACTGCGTGCACTTCG
TGGCCGAGGAGCAGGACTGACACGTGCTACGAGATTTCGATTCCACCGCCGCCTTCTATGAAAGGTTGGG
CTTCGGAATCGTTTTCCGGGACGCCGGCTGGATGATCCTCCAGCGCGGGGATCTCATGCTGGAGTTCTTC
GCCCACCCCAACTTGTTTATTGCAGCTTATAATGGTTACAAATAAAGCAATAGCATCACAAATTTCACAA
ATAAAGCATTTTTTTCACTGCATTCTAGTTGTGGTTTGTCCAAACTCATCAATGTATCTTATCATGTCTG
TATACCGTCGACCTCTAGCTAGAGCTTGGCGTAATCATGGTCATAGCTGTTTCCTGTGTGAAATTGTTAT
CCGCTCACAATTCCACACAACATACGAGCCGGAAGCATAAAGTGTAAAGCCTGGGGTGCCTAATGAGTGA
GCTAACTCACATTAATTGCGTTGCGCTCACTGCCCGCTTTCCAGTCGGGAAACCTGTCGTGCCAGCTGCA
TTAATGAATCGGCCAACGCGCGGGGAGAGGCGGTTTGCGTATTGGGCGCTCTTCCGCTTCCTCGCTCACT
GACTCGCTGCGCTCGGTCGTTCGGCTGCGGCGAGCGGTATCAGCTCACTCAAAGGCGGTAATACGGTTAT
CCACAGAATCAGGGGATAACGCAGGAAAGAACATGTGAGCAAAAGGCCAGCAAAAGGCCAGGAACCGTAA
AAAGGCCGCGTTGCTGGCGTTTTTCCATAGGCTCCGCCCCCCTGACGAGCATCACAAAAATCGACGCTCA
AGTCAGAGGTGGCGAAACCCGACAGGACTATAAAGATACCAGGCGTTTCCCCCTGGAAGCTCCCTCGTGC
GCTCTCCTGTTCCGACCCTGCCGCTTACCGGATACCTGTCCGCCTTTCTCCCTTCGGGAAGCGTGGCGCT
TTCTCATAGCTCACGCTGTAGGTATCTCAGTTCGGTGTAGGTCGTTCGCTCCAAGCTGGGCTGTGTGCAC
GAACCCCCCGTTCAGCCCGACCGCTGCGCCTTATCCGGTAACTATCGTCTTGAGTCCAACCCGGTAAGAC
ACGACTTATCGCCACTGGCAGCAGCCACTGGTAACAGGATTAGCAGAGCGAGGTATGTAGGCGGTGCTAC
AGAGTTCTTGAAGTGGTGGCCTAACTACGGCTACACTAGAAGAACAGTATTTGGTATCTGCGCTCTGCTG
AAGCCAGTTACCTTCGGAAAAAGAGTTGGTAGCTCTTGATCCGGCAAACAAACCACCGCTGGTAGCGGTG
GTTTTTTTGTTTGCAAGCAGCAGATTACGCGCAGAAAAAAAGGATCTCAAGAAGATCCTTTGATCTTTTC
TACGGGGTCTGACGCTCAGTGGAACGAAAACTCACGTTAAGGGATTTTGGTCATGAGATTATCAAAAAGG
ATCTTCACCTAGATCCTTTTAAATTAAAAATGAAGTTTTAAATCAATCTAAAGTATATATGAGTAAACTT
GGTCTGACAGTTACCAATGCTTAATCAGTGAGGCACCTATCTCAGCGATCTGTCTATTTCGTTCATCCAT
AGTTGCCTGACTCCCCGTCGTGTAGATAACTACGATACGGGAGGGCTTACCATCTGGCCCCAGTGCTGCA
ATGATACCGCGAGACCCACGCTCACCGGCTCCAGATTTATCAGCAATAAACCAGCCAGCCGGAAGGGCCG
AGCGCAGAAGTGGTCCTGCAACTTTATCCGCCTCCATCCAGTCTATTAATTGTTGCCGGGAAGCTAGAGT
AAGTAGTTCGCCAGTTAATAGTTTGCGCAACGTTGTTGCCATTGCTACAGGCATCGTGGTGTCACGCTCG
TCGTTTGGTATGGCTTCATTCAGCTCCGGTTCCCAACGATCAAGGCGAGTTACATGATCCCCCATGTTGT
GCAAAAAAGCGGTTAGCTCCTTCGGTCCTCCGATCGTTGTCAGAAGTAAGTTGGCCGCAGTGTTATCACT
CATGGTTATGGCAGCACTGCATAATTCTCTTACTGTCATGCCATCCGTAAGATGCTTTTCTGTGACTGGT
GAGTACTCAACCAAGTCATTCTGAGAATAGTGTATGCGGCGACCGAGTTGCTCTTGCCCGGCGTCAATAC
GGGATAATACCGCGCCACATAGCAGAACTTTAAAAGTGCTCATCATTGGAAAACGTTCTTCGGGGCGAAA
ACTCTCAAGGATCTTACCGCTGTTGAGATCCAGTTCGATGTAACCCACTCGTGCACCCAACTGATCTTCA
GCATCTTTTACTTTCACCAGCGTTTCTGGGTGAGCAAAAACAGGAAGGCAAAATGCCGCAAAAAAGGGAA
TAAGGGCGACACGGAAATGTTGAATACTCATACTCTTCCTTTTTCAATATTATTGAAGCATTTATCAGGG
TTATTGTCTCATGAGCGGATACATATTTGAATGTATTTAGAAAAATAAACAAATAGGGGTTCCGCGCACA
TTTCCCCGAAAAGTGCC
